>Addgene plasmid #138577 | pGL4.24-Cd36-enhancer5 | addgene full sequence | sequence record 275935 | Addgene NGS Result
TAGAGGGTATATAATGGAAGCTCGACTTCCAGCTTGGCAATCCGGTACTGTTGGTAAAGCCACCATGGAA
GATGCCAAAAACATTAAGAAGGGCCCAGCGCCATTCTACCCACTCGAAGACGGGACCGCCGGCGAGCAGC
TGCACAAAGCCATGAAGCGCTACGCCCTGGTGCCCGGCACCATCGCCTTTACCGACGCACATATCGAGGT
GGACATTACCTACGCCGAGTACTTCGAGATGAGCGTTCGGCTGGCAGAAGCTATGAAGCGCTATGGGCTG
AATACAAACCATCGGATCGTGGTGTGCAGCGAGAATAGCTTGCAGTTCTTCATGCCCGTGTTGGGTGCCC
TGTTCATCGGTGTGGCTGTGGCCCCAGCTAACGACATCTACAACGAGCGCGAGCTGCTGAACAGCATGGG
CATCAGCCAGCCCACCGTCGTATTCGTGAGCAAGAAAGGGCTGCAAAAGATCCTCAACGTGCAAAAGAAG
CTACCGATCATACAAAAGATCATCATCATGGATAGCAAGACCGACTACCAGGGCTTCCAAAGCATGTACA
CCTTCGTGACTTCCCATTTGCCACCCGGCTTCAACGAGTACGACTTCGTGCCCGAGAGCTTCGACCGGGA
CAAAACCATCGCCCTGATCATGAACAGTAGTGGCAGTACCGGATTGCCCAAGGGCGTAGCCCTACCGCAC
CGCACCGCTTGTGTCCGATTCAGTCATGCCCGCGACCCCATCTTCGGCAACCAGATCATCCCCGACACCG
CTATCCTCAGCGTGGTGCCATTTCACCACGGCTTCGGCATGTTCACCACGCTGGGCTACTTGATCTGCGG
CTTTCGGGTCGTGCTCATGTACCGCTTCGAGGAGGAGCTATTCTTGCGCAGCTTGCAAGACTATAAGATT
CAATCTGCCCTGCTGGTGCCCACACTATTTAGCTTCTTCGCTAAGAGCACTCTCATCGACAAGTACGACC
TAAGCAACTTGCACGAGATCGCCAGCGGCGGGGCGCCGCTCAGCAAGGAGGTAGGTGAGGCCGTGGCCAA
ACGCTTCCACCTACCAGGCATCCGCCAGGGCTACGGCCTGACAGAAACAACCAGCGCCATTCTGATCACC
CCCGAAGGGGACGACAAGCCTGGCGCAGTAGGCAAGGTGGTGCCCTTCTTCGAGGCTAAGGTGGTGGACT
TGGACACCGGTAAGACACTGGGTGTGAACCAGCGCGGCGAGCTGTGCGTCCGTGGCCCCATGATCATGAG
CGGCTACGTTAACAACCCCGAGGCTACAAACGCTCTCATCGACAAGGACGGCTGGCTGCACAGCGGCGAC
ATCGCCTACTGGGACGAGGACGAGCACTTCTTCATCGTGGACCGGCTGAAGAGCCTGATCAAATACAAGG
GCTACCAGGTAGCCCCAGCCGAACTGGAGAGCATCCTGCTGCAACACCCCAACATCTTCGACGCCGGGGT
CGCCGGCCTGCCCGACGACGATGCCGGCGAGCTGCCCGCCGCAGTCGTCGTGCTGGAACACGGTAAAACC
ATGACCGAGAAGGAGATCGTGGACTATGTGGCCAGCCAGGTTACAACCGCCAAGAAGCTGCGCGGTGGTG
TTGTGTTCGTGGACGAGGTGCCTAAAGGACTGACCGGCAAGTTGGACGCCCGCAAGATCCGCGAGATTCT
CATTAAGGCCAAGAAGGGCGGCAAGATCGCCGTGAATTCTCACGGCTTCCCTCCCGAGGTGGAGGAGCAG
GCCGCCGGCACCCTGCCCATGAGCTGCGCCCAGGAGAGCGGCATGGATAGACACCCTGCTGCTTGCGCCA
GCGCCAGGATCAACGTCTAAGGCCGCGACTCTAGAGTCGGGGCGGCCGGCCGCTTCGAGCAGACATGATA
AGATACATTGATGAGTTTGGACAAACCACAACTAGAATGCAGTGAAAAAAATGCTTTATTTGTGAAATTT
GTGATGCTATTGCTTTATTTGTAACCATTATAAGCTGCAATAAACAAGTTAACAACAACAATTGCATTCA
TTTTATGTTTCAGGTTCAGGGGGAGGTGTGGGAGGTTTTTTAAAGCAAGTAAAACCTCTACAAATGTGGT
AAAATCGATAAGGATCCGTCGACCGATGCCCTTGAGAGCCTTCAACCCAGTCAGCTCCTTCCGGTGGGCG
CGGGGCATGACTATCGTCGCCGCACTTATGACTGTCTTCTTTATCATGCAACTCGTAGGACAGGTGCCGG
CAGCGCTCTTCCGCTTCCTCGCTCACTGACTCGCTGCGCTCGGTCGTTCGGCTGCGGCGAGCGGTATCAG
CTCACTCAAAGGCGGTAATACGGTTATCCACAGAATCAGGGGATAACGCAGGAAAGAACATGTGAGCAAA
AGGCCAGCAAAAGGCCAGGAACCGTAAAAAGGCCGCGTTGCTGGCGTTTTTCCATAGGCTCCGCCCCCCT
GACGAGCATCACAAAAATCGACGCTCAAGTCAGAGGTGGCGAAACCCGACAGGACTATAAAGATACCAGG
CGTTTCCCCCTGGAAGCTCCCTCGTGCGCTCTCCTGTTCCGACCCTGCCGCTTACCGGATACCTGTCCGC
CTTTCTCCCTTCGGGAAGCGTGGCGCTTTCTCATAGCTCACGCTGTAGGTATCTCAGTTCGGTGTAGGTC
GTTCGCTCCAAGCTGGGCTGTGTGCACGAACCCCCCGTTCAGCCCGACCGCTGCGCCTTATCCGGTAACT
ATCGTCTTGAGTCCAACCCGGTAAGACACGACTTATCGCCACTGGCAGCAGCCACTGGTAACAGGATTAG
CAGAGCGAGGTATGTAGGCGGTGCTACAGAGTTCTTGAAGTGGTGGCCTAACTACGGCTACACTAGAAGA
ACAGTATTTGGTATCTGCGCTCTGCTGAAGCCAGTTACCTTCGGAAAAAGAGTTGGTAGCTCTTGATCCG
GCAAACAAACCACCGCTGGTAGCGGTGGTTTTTTTGTTTGCAAGCAGCAGATTACGCGCAGAAAAAAAGG
ATCTCAAGAAGATCCTTTGATCTTTTCTACGGGGTCTGACGCTCAGTGGAACGAAAACTCACGTTAAGGG
ATTTTGGTCATGAGATTATCAAAAAGGATCTTCACCTAGATCCTTTTAAATTAAAAATGAAGTTTTAAAT
CAATCTAAAGTATATATGAGTAAACTTGGTCTGACAGCGGCCGCAAATGCTAAACCACTGCAGTGGTTAC
CAGTGCTTGATCAGTGAGGCACCGATCTCAGCGATCTGCCTATTTCGTTCGTCCATAGTGGCCTGACTCC
CCGTCGTGTAGATCACTACGATTCGTGAGGGCTTACCATCAGGCCCCAGCGCAGCAATGATGCCGCGAGA
GCCGCGTTCACCGGCCCCCGATTTGTCAGCAATGAACCAGCCAGCAGGGAGGGCCGAGCGAAGAAGTGGT
CCTGCTACTTTGTCCGCCTCCATCCAGTCTATGAGCTGCTGTCGTGATGCTAGAGTAAGAAGTTCGCCAG
TGAGTAGTTTCCGAAGAGTTGTGGCCATTGCTACTGGCATCGTGGTATCACGCTCGTCGTTCGGTATGGC
TTCGTTCAACTCTGGTTCCCAGCGGTCAAGCCGGGTCACATGATCACCCATATTATGAAGAAATGCAGTC
AGCTCCTTAGGGCCTCCGATCGTTGTCAGAAGTAAGTTGGCCGCGGTGTTGTCGCTCATGGTAATGGCAG
CACTACACAATTCTCTTACCGTCATGCCATCCGTAAGATGCTTTTCCGTGACCGGCGAGTACTCAACCAA
GTCGTTTTGTGAGTAGTGTATACGGCGACCAAGCTGCTCTTGCCCGGCGTCTATACGGGACAACACCGCG
CCACATAGCAGTACTTTGAAAGTGCTCATCATCGGGAATCGTTCTTCGGGGCGGAAAGACTCAAGGATCT
TGCCGCTATTGAGATCCAGTTCGATATAGCCCACTCTTGCACCCAGTTGATCTTCAGCATCTTTTACTTT
CACCAGCGTTTCGGGGTGTGCAAAAACAGGCAAGCAAAATGCCGCAAAGAAGGGAATGAGTGCGACACGA
AAATGTTGGATGCTCATACTCGTCCTTTTTCAATATTATTGAAGCATTTATCAGGGTTACTAGTACGTCT
CTCAAGGATAAGTAAGTAATATTAAGGTACGGGAGGTATTGGACAGGCCGCAATAAAATATCTTTATTTT
CATTACATCTGTGTGTTGGTTTTTTGTGTGAATCGATAGTACTAACATACGCTCTCCATCAAAACAAAAC
GAAACAAAACAAACTAGCAAAATAGGCTGTCCCCAGTGCAAGTGCAGGTGCCAGAACATTTCTCTGGCCT
AACTGGCCGGTACCGATGCCCTCTTTTGGTGTGTCTGAAGAGAGTAACAGTGTACTCACATATATAAAAT
ATATAAATCTTTAAAAAATACAATATACCAGAGTATAAAAATTTTCAATGACCATTTTTACAGTTAAAAT
AGACTTTGTGGATCAAGAAATAAATTTTGGATCATTCTAGAAACACAAACAGAAGCTGAGAGAGGAAAGA
GAGAATATTAAAGAAGAAAAAATATAGGAAGAAAAATGAAAGAGTAAGACTAGAAACTAATAGATACCTA
TATTTAGAATATTCATAGAGCAAAATAGCCCCAACAGGGGATCAAGAAAATACAGGAAAAAAAAAAAAAC
AACAAAGAAACAAAACAGGAATCTGAACTTTACAAGAAGCAGAATAACAATATATTGAAACATATTCTCG
TAGCTAAATATGTCAGTGCTAGAGAATTACCGTGGACTTCACATCGGTGCTTCTTCACCTGCGTGTATTT
CTCTAGAAGAAAAGTGGATCGTGCTGTGTATTGTTGCTCACCAAGCAAATATATCAGAAGTGTGTTTGAA
GATGATTATTATTATTGCTGATAAGTTACCTGAACACCTCAAAACAGTTTTATAAACAGAAAGTGCCTAC
AATATAAAAGCAATCACTGTAACAAATGCAGGCTCCGTGTTTGATTTAAAAACCAGTGGGGACATCTGCT
TGGCTGCTACCATAATTGGCTAGCAGCCTGTTGTTTTGTTCTGCTGGAAGAGGGACCTTGTGTCCTGTGT
ATATTCTCTCCCCTTGGTCCAGAGGGACTTGAGTTTCCATTAGATTACAAGCTCTATACACATACCCAGA
CGTGTATAAAGCTCTTGCAACATTTCTTTAAATCAGTTTTGGTTGGTTTTCAAGTACTGGATTATTTTAC
TTATTGGTGTACAAGAGTTAAAGGTGCCCTTTAGTTTGCTATACCTTGTGAAATCTTTCTGTGAGAACAA
AAACTAAACAGTAACTCACACCCTCACAACTTCCCATTTTTCCTTGAGGGCATTTTTTCTTTCTCAATGG
GTAATGTTTCCACAATCCACAACCTGTGTTAAAAAATTCATGCTTATAGGCAACACACATTCTCTCCTAT
ATCTCAACTTATCTCTAGATTACTTATAATACTTTCACTAATATAAATAAAATATAAACTTCTGAATTAC
TTAGAGATAATGACAAGAAAATGTCTGTCGATTTCCAGTATAGATTCAGTTTTTGTTCAAATAACAAGTT
ATGTGGTGTTGGTTGAGTCTGAATTGGAACTTCAGAGAGCATCCAGGACTGCTGCTCTTCATGTTTCACT
GTTCACTGGCATCTCCTCGGACACAATTCTCGAGGATATCAAGATCTGGCCTCGGCGGCCAAGCTTAGAC
AC
Features (pLannotate 1.2.2; 11 found; start..end, strand, type, name):
      1..32      +  promoter       minP: minimal TATA-box promoter with low basal activity
     65..1714    +  CDS            luciferase: firefly luciferase synthetic luc2 version of the luciferase gene
   1718..1837    +  CDS            hPEST: PEST degradation sequence from mouse ornithine decarboxylase human codon-optimized
   1889..2010    -  polyA_signal   SV40 poly(A) signal: SV40 polyadenylation signal
   2033..2101    -  CDS            large T antigen (fragment): large T antigen from SV40 (simian virus 40)
   2117..2249    +  CDS            TcR (fragment): tetracycline efflux protein; tet; confers resistance to tetracycline
   2429..3017    -  rep_origin     ori: high-copy-number ColE1/pMB1/pBR322/pUC origin of replication
   3217..4077    -  CDS            AmpR: β-lactamase confers resistance to ampicillin, carbenicillin, and related antibiotics
   4078..4119    -  promoter       AmpR promoter (fragment): bla
   4182..4230    +  polyA_signal   poly(A) signal: synthetic polyadenylation signal
   4244..4335    +  misc_feature   pause site: RNA polymerase II transcriptional pause signal from the human α2 globin gene
