[The description below was written by a language model from this plasmid's Addgene catalogue record and pLannotate feature annotations shown in this document.]
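Description:
pGL4.24-Cd36-enhancer5 is a firefly luciferase enhancer-reporter plasmid built on the Promega pGL4.24 backbone, intended for transfection into mammalian cells to test the regulatory activity of a candidate mouse Cd36 enhancer. It is propagated in E. coli as a high-copy plasmid through a ColE1/pUC-type origin and selected with ampicillin via the β-lactamase (AmpR) gene. Short annotated matches to SV40 large T antigen and a tetracycline resistance gene are only fragments of backbone sequence, not functional elements.

The insert is a roughly 1.3 kb fragment of mouse genomic DNA from chromosome 5 near the Cd36 locus, cloned between the KpnI and XhoI sites upstream of the reporter. The catalogue insert field calls it "Cd36 Promoter", but the plasmid name and stated purpose identify it as an enhancer region. It is not annotated in the feature table, and presumably occupies the unannotated stretch between the upstream pause site and the minimal promoter on the circular map. That minimal TATA-box promoter (minP) has low basal activity, so luciferase output depends largely on the activating capacity of the adjacent fragment. It drives the synthetic luc2 firefly luciferase fused to an hPEST degradation sequence, which shortens reporter half-life so that the signal tracks changes in transcription more closely, and the transcript ends at an SV40 poly(A) signal. A synthetic poly(A) signal and an RNA polymerase II pause site upstream of the cloning region limit background from read-through transcription originating in the backbone.

The construct appears to be one of a series of Cd36 enhancer reporters, associated with work on microbiota- and histone deacetylase 3-dependent diurnal regulation of host metabolism. The sequenced record is 5,742 nt, slightly shorter than the listed total size.
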