Addgene plasmid #138577: pGL4.24-Cd36-enhancer5
Purpose: Firefly luciferase enhancer reporter fused with 1.5~2 kb fragments of mouse Cd36 enhancers at Chr5:17893352_17894696
Depositing lab: Lora Hooper. Publication: The intestinal microbiota programs diurnal rhythms in host metabolism through histone deacetylase 3. Kuang Z, Wang Y, Li Y, Ye C, Ruhn KA, Behrendt CL, Olson EN, Hooper LV. Science. 2019 Sep 27;365(6460):1428-1434. doi: 10.1126/science.aaw3134. PubMed 31604271.
Backbone
  Vector backbone: pGL4.24
  Backbone manufacturer: Promega
  Backbone size w/o insert (bp): 4411
  Total vector size (bp): 5755
  Vector type: Luciferase
Growth in bacteria
  Bacterial resistance: Ampicillin, 100 μg/mL
  Growth temperature: 37°C
  Growth strain: DH5alpha
  Copy number: High Copy
Gene/Insert
  Gene/Insert name: Cd36 Promoter
  Species: M. musculus (mouse)
  Insert size (bp): 1344
  GenBank ID: NC_000071.6
  Entrez Gene: Cd36 (a.k.a. FAT, GPIV, Scarb3)
  Promoter: Minimal promoter
  Cloning method: Restriction Enzyme; 5′ cloning site KpnI (unknown if destroyed); 3′ cloning site XhoI (unknown if destroyed)
  Sequencing primers: 5′ RVprimer3; 3′ TGGCTTTACCAACAGTACCGGA
Terms and licenses: Academic/Nonprofit Terms; Industry Terms: Not Available to Industry
How to cite: pGL4.24-Cd36-enhancer5 was a gift from Lora Hooper (Addgene plasmid # 138577 ; http://n2t.net/addgene:138577 ; RRID:Addgene_138577)
