>Addgene plasmid #138577 | pGL4.24-Cd36-enhancer5 | depositor partial sequence | sequence record 267920 | insert
AATTGTGTCCGAGGAGATGCCAGTGAACAGTGAAACATGAAGAGCAGCAGTCCTGGATGCTCTCTGAAGT
TCCAATTCAGACTCAACCAACACCACATAACTTGTTATTTGAACAAAAACTGAATCTATACTGGAAATCG
ACAGACATTTTCTTGTCATTATCTCTAAGTAATTCAGAAGTTTATATTTTATTTATATTAGTGAAAGTAT
TATAAGTAATCTAGAGATAAGTTGAGATATAGGAGAGAATGTGTGTTGCCTATAAGCATGAATTTTTTAA
CACAGGTTGTGGATTGTGGAAACATTACCCATTGAGAAAGAAAAAATGCCCTCAAGGAAAAATGGGAAGT
TGTGAGGGTGTGAGTTACTGTTTAGTTTTTGTTCTCACAGAAAGATTTCACAAGGTATAGCAAACTAAAG
GGCACCTTTAACTCTTGTACACCAATAAGTAAAATAATCCAGTACTTGAAAACCAACCAAAACTGATTTA
AAGAAATGTTGCAAGAGCTTTATACACGTCTGGGTATGTGTATAGAGCTTGTAATCTAATGGAAACTCAA
GTCCCTCTGGACCAAGGGGAGAGAATATACACAGGACACAAGGTCCCTCTTCCAGCAGAACAAAACAACA
GGCTGCTAGCCAATTATGGTAGCAGCCAAGCAGATGTCCCCACTGGTTTTTAAATCAAACACGGAGCCTG
CATTTGTTACAGTGATTGCTTTTATATTGTAGGCACTTTCTGTTTATAAAACTGTTTTGAGGTGTTCAGG
TAACTTATCAGCAATAATAATAATCATCTTCAAACACACTTCTGATATATTTGCTTGGTGAGCAACAATA
CACAGCACGATCCACTTTTCTTCTAGAGAAATACACGCAGGTGAAGAAGCACCGATGTGAAGTCCACGGT
AATTCTCTAGCACTGACATATTTAGCTACGAGAATATGTTTCAATATATTGTTATTCTGCTTCTTGTAAA
GTTCAGATTCCTGTTTTGTTTCTTTGTTGTTTTTTTTTTTTTCCTGTATTTTCTTGATCCCCTGTTGGGG
CTATTTTGCTCTATGAATATTCTAAATATAGGTATCTATTAGTTTCTAGTCTTACTCTTTCATTTTTCTT
CCTATATTTTTTCTTCTTTAATATTCTCTCTTTCCTCTCTCAGCTTCTGTTTGTGTTTCTAGAATGATCC
AAAATTTATTTCTTGATCCACAAAGTCTATTTTAACTGTAAAAATGGTCATTGAAAATTTTTATACTCTG
GTATATTGTATTTTTTAAAGATTTATATATTTTATATATGTGAGTACACTGTTACTCTCTTCAGACACAC
CAAAAGAGGGCATC
